>Addgene plasmid #116282 | pHAGE-EGFR-P546S | addgene full sequence | sequence record 250641 | Addgene NGS Result
AGAATAGTTTTTGCTGTACTTTCTATAGTGAATAGAGTTAGGCAGGGATATTCACCATTATCGTTTCAGA
CCCACCTCCCAACCCCGAGGGGACCCGACAGGCCCGAAGGAATAGAAGAAGAAGGTGGAGAGAGAGACAG
AGACAGATCCATTCGATTAGTGAACGGATCTCGACGGTATCGCCGAATTCACAAATGGCAGTATTCATCC
ACAATTTTAAAAGAAAAGGGGGGATTGGGGGGTACAGTGCAGGGGAAAGAATAGTAGACATAATAGCAAC
AGACATACAAACTAAAGAATTACAAAAACAAATTACAAAAATTCAAAATTTTCGGGTTTATTACAGGGAC
AGCAGAGATCCAGTTTGGACTAGTCGTGAGGCTCCGGTGCCCGTCAGTGGGCAGAGCGCACATCGCCCAC
AGTCCCCGAGAAGTTGGGGGGAGGGGTCGGCAATTGAACCGGTGCCTAGAGAAGGTGGCGCGGGGTAAAC
TGGGAAAGTGATGTCGTGTACTGGCTCCGCCTTTTTCCCGAGGGTGGGGGAGAACCGTATATAAGTGCAG
TAGTCGCCGTGAACGTTCTTTTTCGCAACGGGTTTGCCGCCAGAACACAGGTAAGTGCCGTGTGTGGTTC
CCGCGGGCCTGGCCTCTTTACGGGTTATGGCCCTTGCGTGCCTTGAATTACTTCCACCTGGCTGCAGTAC
GTGATTCTTGATCCCGAGCTTCGGGTTGGAAGTGGGTGGGAGAGTTCGAGGCCTTGCGCTTAAGGAGCCC
CTTCGCCTCGTGCTTGAGTTGAGGCCTGGCCTGGGCGCTGGGGCCGCCGCGTGCGAATCTGGTGGCACCT
TCGCGCCTGTCTCGCTGCTTTCGATAAGTCTCTAGCCATTTAAAATTTTTGATGACCTGCTGCGACGCTT
TTTTTCTGGCAAGATAGTCTTGTAAATGCGGGCCAAGATCTGCACACTGGTATTTCGGTTTTTGGGGCCG
CGGGCGGCGACGGGGCCCGTGCGTCCCAGCGCACATGTTCGGCGAGGCGGGGCCTGCGAGCGCGGCCACC
GAGAATCGGACGGGGGTAGTCTCAAGCTGGCCGGCCTGCTCTGGTGCCTGGCCTCGCGCCGCCGTGTATC
GCCCCGCCCTGGGCGGCAAGGCTGGCCCGGTCGGCACCAGTTGCGTGAGCGGAAAGATGGCCGCTTCCCG
GCCCTGCTGCAGGGAGCTCAAAATGGAGGACGCGGCGCTCGGGAGAGCGGGCGGGTGAGTCACCCACACA
AAGGAAAAGGGCCTTTCCGTCCTCAGCCGTCGCTTCATGTGACTCCACGGAGTACCGGGCGCCGTCCAGG
CACCTCGATTAGTTCTCGAGCTTTTGGAGTACGTCGTCTTTAGGTTGGGGGGAGGGGTTTTATGCGATGG
AGTTTCCCCACACTGAGTGGGTGGAGACTGAAGTTAGGCCAGCTTGGCACTTGATGTAATTCTCCTTGGA
ATTTGCCCTTTTTGAGTTTGGATCTTGGTTCATTCTCAAGCCTCAGACAGTGGTTCAAAGTTTTTTTCTT
CCATTTCAGGTGTCGTGAAGCGGCCCTGCAGATATCAACAAGTTTGTACAAAAAAGCAGGCACCATGCGA
CCCTCCGGGACGGCCGGGGCAGCGCTCCTGGCGCTGCTGGCTGCGCTCTGCCCGGCGAGTCGGGCTCTGG
AGGAAAAGAAAGTTTGCCAAGGCACGAGTAACAAGCTCACGCAGTTGGGCACTTTTGAAGATCATTTTCT
CAGCCTCCAGAGGATGTTCAATAACTGTGAGGTGGTCCTTGGGAATTTGGAAATTACCTATGTGCAGAGG
AATTATGATCTTTCCTTCTTAAAGACCATCCAGGAGGTGGCTGGTTATGTCCTCATTGCCCTCAACACAG
TGGAGCGAATTCCTTTGGAAAACCTGCAGATCATCAGAGGAAATATGTACTACGAAAATTCCTATGCCTT
AGCAGTCTTATCTAACTATGATGCAAATAAAACCGGACTGAAGGAGCTGCCCATGAGAAATTTACAGGAA
ATCCTGCATGGCGCCGTGCGGTTCAGCAACAACCCTGCCCTGTGCAACGTGGAGAGCATCCAGTGGCGGG
ACATAGTCAGCAGTGACTTTCTCAGCAACATGTCGATGGACTTCCAGAACCACCTGGGCAGCTGCCAAAA
GTGTGATCCAAGCTGTCCCAATGGGAGCTGCTGGGGTGCAGGAGAGGAGAACTGCCAGAAACTGACCAAA
ATCATCTGTGCCCAGCAGTGCTCCGGGCGCTGCCGTGGCAAGTCCCCCAGTGACTGCTGCCACAACCAGT
GTGCTGCAGGCTGCACAGGCCCCCGGGAGAGCGACTGCCTGGTCTGCCGCAAATTCCGAGACGAAGCCAC
GTGCAAGGACACCTGCCCCCCACTCATGCTCTACAACCCCACCACGTACCAGATGGATGTGAACCCCGAG
GGCAAATACAGCTTTGGTGCCACCTGCGTGAAGAAGTGTCCCCGTAATTATGTGGTGACAGATCACGGCT
CGTGCGTCCGAGCCTGTGGGGCCGACAGCTATGAGATGGAGGAAGACGGCGTCCGCAAGTGTAAGAAGTG
CGAAGGGCCTTGCCGCAAAGTGTGTAACGGAATAGGTATTGGTGAATTTAAAGACTCACTCTCCATAAAT
GCTACGAATATTAAACACTTCAAAAACTGCACCTCCATCAGTGGCGATCTCCACATCCTGCCGGTGGCAT
TTAGGGGTGACTCCTTCACACATACTCCTCCTCTGGATCCACAGGAACTGGATATTCTGAAAACCGTAAA
GGAAATCACAGGGTTTTTGCTGATTCAGGCTTGGCCTGAAAACAGGACGGACCTCCATGCCTTTGAGAAC
CTAGAAATCATACGCGGCAGGACCAAGCAACATGGTCAGTTTTCTCTTGCAGTCGTCAGCCTGAACATAA
CATCCTTGGGATTACGCTCCCTCAAGGAGATAAGTGATGGAGATGTGATAATTTCAGGAAACAAAAATTT
GTGCTATGCAAATACAATAAACTGGAAAAAACTGTTTGGGACCTCCGGTCAGAAAACCAAAATTATAAGC
AACAGAGGTGAAAACAGCTGCAAGGCCACAGGCCAGGTCTGCCATGCCTTGTGCTCCCCCGAGGGCTGCT
GGGGCCCGGAGCCCAGGGACTGCGTCTCTTGCCGGAATGTCAGCCGAGGCAGGGAATGCGTGGACAAGTG
CAACCTTCTGGAGGGTGAGTCAAGGGAGTTTGTGGAGAACTCTGAGTGCATACAGTGCCACCCAGAGTGC
CTGCCTCAGGCCATGAACATCACCTGCACAGGACGGGGACCAGACAACTGTATCCAGTGTGCCCACTACA
TTGACGGCCCCCACTGCGTCAAGACCTGCCCGGCAGGAGTCATGGGAGAAAACAACACCCTGGTCTGGAA
GTACGCAGACGCCGGCCATGTGTGCCACCTGTGCCATCCAAACTGCACCTACGGATGCACTGGGCCAGGT
CTTGAAGGCTGTCCAACGAATGGGCCTAAGATCCCGTCCATCGCCACTGGGATGGTGGGGGCCCTCCTCT
TGCTGCTGGTGGTGGCCCTGGGGATCGGCCTCTTCATGCGAAGGCGCCACATCGTTCGGAAGCGCACGCT
GCGGAGGCTGCTGCAGGAGAGGGAGCTTGTGGAGCCTCTTACACCCAGT
[981 nt withheld, positions 3690-4670]
TTCTTCAGCAGCCCCTCCACGTCACGGACTCCCCTCCTGAGCTCTCTGAGTGCAACCAGCAACAATTCCA
CCGTGGCTTGCATTGATAGAAATGGGCTGCAAAGCTGTCCCATCAAGGAAGACAGCTTCTTGCAGCGATA
CAGCTCAGACCCCACAGGCGCCTTGACTGAGGACAGCATAGACGACACCTTCCTCCCAGTGCCTGAATAC
ATAAACCAGTCCGTTCCCAAAAGGCCCGCTGGCTCTGTGCAGAATCCTGTCTATCACAATCAGCCTCTGA
ACCCCGCGCCCAGCAGAGACCCACACTACCAGGACCCCCACAGCACTGCAGTGGGCAACCCCGAGTATCT
CAACACTGTCCAGCCCACCTGTGTCAACAGCACATTCGACAGCCCTGCCCACTGGGCCCAGAAAGGCAGC
CACCAAATTAGCCTGGACAACCCTGACTACCAGCAGGACTTCTTTCCCAAGGAAGCCAAGCCAAATGGCA
TCTTTAAGGGCTCCACAGCTGAAAATGCAGAATACCTAAGGGTCGCGCCACAAAGCAGTGAATTTATTGG
AGCATAGAACCCAGCTTTCTTGTACAAAGTGGTGATATCCAATTAACCCTCACTAAAGGGTTTGTGTTTG
TATAAGTTGTTAACCCTATAGTGAGTCGTATTACCACCCAACTTTTCTATACAAAGTGGTTGATATCCAG
CACAGTGGCGGCCGCTCGAGTCTAGAGGGCCCGCGGTTCGAAGGTAAGCCTATCCCTAACCCTCTCCTCG
GTCTCGATTCTACGCGTACCGGTTAGTAATGAGATCCCTCCCCCCCCCCTAACGTTACTGGCCGAAGCCG
CTTGGAATAAGGCCGGTGTGCGTTTGTCTATATGTTATTTTCCACCATATTGCCGTCTTTTGGCAATGTG
AGGGCCCGGAAACCTGGCCCTGTCTTCTTGACGAGCATTCCTAGGGGTCTTTCCCCTCTCGCCAAAGGAA
TGCAAGGTCTGTTGAATGTCGTGAAGGAAGCAGTTCCTCTGGAAGCTTCTTGAAGACAAACAACGTCTGT
AGCGACCCTTTGCAGGCAGCGGAACCCCCCACCTGGCGACAGGTGCCTCTGCGGCCAAAAGCCACGTGTA
TAAGATACACCTGCAAAGGCGGCACAACCCCAGTGCCACGTTGTGAGTTGGATAGTTGTGGAAAGAGTCA
AATGGCTCTCCTCAAGCGTATTCAACAAGGGGCTGAAGGATGCCCAGAAGGTACCCCATTGTATGGGATC
TGATCTGGGGCCTCGGTGCACATGCTTTACATGTGTTTAGTCGAGGTTAAAAAAACGTCTAGGCCCCCCG
AACCACGGGGACGTGGTTTTCCTTTGAAAAACACGATGATAATATGGCCACACATATGACCGAGTACAAG
CCCACGGTGCGCCTCGCCACCCGCGACGACGTCCCCAGGGCCGTACGCACCCTCGCCGCCGCGTTCGCCG
ACTACCCCGCCACGCGCCACACCGTCGATCCGGACCGCCACATCGAGCGGGTCACCGAGCTGCAAGAACT
CTTCCTCACGCGCGTCGGGCTCGACATCGGCAAGGTGTGGGTCGCGGACGACGGCGCCGCGGTGGCGGTC
TGGACCACGCCGGAGAGCGTCGAAGCGGGGGCGGTGTTCGCCGAGATCGGCCCGCGCATGGCCGAGTTGA
GCGGTTCCCGGCTGGCCGCGCAGCAACAGATGGAAGGCCTCCTGGCGCCGCACCGGCCCAAGGAGCCCGC
GTGGTTCCTGGCCACCGTCGGCGTCTCGCCCGACCACCAGGGCAAGGGTCTGGGCAGCGCCGTCGTGCTC
CCCGGAGTGGAGGCGGCCGAGCGCGCCGGGGTGCCCGCCTTCCTGGAGACCTCCGCGCCCCGCAACCTCC
CCTTCTACGAGCGGCTCGGCTTCACCGTCACCGCCGACGTCGAGGTGCCCGAAGGACCGCGCACCTGGTG
CATGACCCGCAAGCCCGGTGCCTAAATCGATAGATCCTAATCAACCTCTGGATTACAAAATTTGTGAAAG
ATTGACTGGTATTCTTAACTATGTTGCTCCTTTTACGCTATGTGGATACGCTGCTTTAATGCCTTTGTAT
CATGCTATTGCTTCCCGTATGGCTTTCATTTTCTCCTCCTTGTATAAATCCTGGTTGCTGTCTCTTTATG
AGGAGTTGTGGCCCGTTGTCAGGCAACGTGGCGTGGTGTGCACTGTGTTTGCTGACGCAACCCCCACTGG
TTGGGGCATTGCCACCACCTGTCAGCTCCTTTCCGGGACTTTCGCTTTCCCCCTCCCTATTGCCACGGCG
GAACTCATCGCCGCCTGCCTTGCCCGCTGCTGGACAGGGGCTCGGCTGTTGGGCACTGACAATTCCGTGG
TGTTGTCGGGGAAATCATCGTCCTTTCCTTGGCTGCTCGCCTGTGTTGCCACCTGGATTCTGCGCGGGAC
GTCCTTCTGCTACGTCCCTTCGGCCCTCAATCCAGCGGACCTTCCTTCCCGCGGCCTGCTGCCGGCTCTG
CGGCCTCTTCCGCGTCTTCGCCTTCGCCCTCAGACGAGTCGGATCTCCCTTTGGGCCGCCTCCCCGCCTG
AGATCCTTTAAGACCAATGACTTACAAGGCAGCTGTAGATCTTAGCCACTTTTTAAAAGAAAAGGGGGGA
CTGGAAGGGCTAATTCACTCCCAACGAAGACAAGATCTGCTTTTTGCTTGTACTGGGTCTCTCTGGTTAG
ACCAGATCTGAGCCTGGGAGCTCTCTGGCTAACTAGGGAACCCACTGCTTAAGCCTCAATAAAGCTTGCC
TTGAGTGCTTCAAGTAGTGTGTGCCCGTCTGTTGTGTGACTCTGGTAACTAGAGATCCCTCAGACCCTTT
TAGTCAGTGTGGAAAATCTCTAGCAGTAGTAGTTCATGTCATCTTATTATTCAGTATTTATAACTTGCAA
AGAAATGAATATCAGAGAGTGAGAGGCCCGGGTTAATTAAGGAAAGGGCTAGATCATTCTTGAAGACGAA
AGGGCCTCGTGATACGCCTATTTTTATAGGTTAATGTCATGATAATAATGGTTTCTTAGACGTCAGGTGG
CACTTTTCGGGGAAATGTGCGCGGAACCCCTATTTGTTTATTTTTCTAAATACATTCAAATATGTATCCG
CTCATGAGACAATAACCCTGATAAATGCTTCAATAATATTGAAAAAGGAAGAGTATGAGTATTCAACATT
TCCGTGTCGCCCTTATTCCCTTTTTTGCGGCATTTTGCCTTCCTGTTTTTGCTCACCCAGAAACGCTGGT
GAAAGTAAAAGATGCTGAAGATCAGTTGGGTGCACGAGTGGGTTACATCGAACTGGATCTCAACAGCGGT
AAGATCCTTGAGAGTTTTCGCCCCGAAGAACGTTTTCCAATGATGAGCACTTTTAAAGTTCTGCTATGTG
GCGCGGTATTATCCCGTGTTGACGCCGGGCAAGAGCAACTCGGTCGCCGCATACACTATTCTCAGAATGA
CTTGGTTGAGTACTCACCAGTCACAGAAAAGCATCTTACGGATGGCATGACAGTAAGAGAATTATGCAGT
GCTGCCATAACCATGAGTGATAACACTGCGGCCAACTTACTTCTGACAACGATCGGAGGACCGAAGGAGC
TAACCGCTTTTTTGCACAACATGGGGGATCATGTAACTCGCCTTGATCGTTGGGAACCGGAGCTGAATGA
AGCCATACCAAACGACGAGCGTGACACCACGATGCCTGTAGCAATGGCAACAACGTTGCGCAAACTATTA
ACTGGCGAACTACTTACTCTAGCTTCCCGGCAACAATTAATAGACTGGATGGAGGCGGATAAAGTTGCAG
GACCACTTCTGCGCTCGGCCCTTCCGGCTGGCTGGTTTATTGCTGATAAATCTGGAGCCGGTGAGCGTGG
GTCTCGCGGTATCATTGCAGCACTGGGGCCAGATGGTAAGCCCTCCCGTATCGTAGTTATCTACACGACG
GGGAGTCAGGCAACTATGGATGAACGAAATAGACAGATCGCTGAGATAGGTGCCTCACTGATTAAGCATT
GGTAACTGTCAGACCAAGTTTACTCATATATACTTTAGATTGATTTAAAACTTCATTTTTAATTTAAAAG
GATCTAGGTGAAGATCCTTTTTGATAATCTCATGACCAAAATCCCTTAACGTGAGTTTTCGTTCCACTGA
GCGTCAGACCCCGTAGAAAAGATCAAAGGATCTTCTTGAGATCCTTTTTTTCTGCGCGTAATCTGCTGCT
TGCAAACAAAAAAACCACCGCTACCAGCGGTGGTTTGTTTGCCGGATCAAGAGCTACCAACTCTTTTTCC
GAAGGTAACTGGCTTCAGCAGAGCGCAGATACCAAATACTGTTCTTCTAGTGTAGCCGTAGTTAGGCCAC
CACTTCAAGAACTCTGTAGCACCGCCTACATACCTCGCTCTGCTAATCCTGTTACCAGTGGCTGCTGCCA
GTGGCGATAAGTCGTGTCTTACCGGGTTGGACTCAAGACGATAGTTACCGGATAAGGCGCAGCGGTCGGG
CTGAACGGGGGGTTCGTGCACACAGCCCAGCTTGGAGCGAACGACCTACACCGAACTGAGATACCTACAG
CGTGAGCTATGAGAAAGCGCCACGCTTCCCGAAGGGAGAAAGGCGGACAGGTATCCGGTAAGCGGCAGGG
TCGGAACAGGAGAGCGCACGAGGGAGCTTCCAGGGGGAAACGCCTGGTATCTTTATAGTCCTGTCGGGTT
TCGCCACCTCTGACTTGAGCGTCGATTTTTGTGATGCTCGTCAGGGGGGCGGAGCCTATGGAAAAACGCC
AGCAACGCGGCCTTTTTACGGTTCCTGGCCTTTTGCTGGCCTTTTGCTCACATGTTCTTTCCTGCGTTAT
CCCCTGATTCTGTGGATAACCGTATTACCGCCTTTGAGTGAGCTGATACCGCTCGCCGCAGCCGAACGAC
CGAGCGCAGCGAGTCAGTGAGCGAGGAAGCGGAAGAGCGCCCAATACGCAAACCGCCTCTCCCCGCGCGT
TGGCCGATTCATTAATGCAGCAAGCTCATGGCTGACTAATTTTTTTTATTTATGCAGAGGCCGAGGCCGC
CTCGGCCTCTGAGCTATTCCAGAAGTAGTGAGGAGGCTTTTTTGGAGGCCTAGGCTTTTGCAAAAAGCTC
CCCGTGGCACGACAGGTTTCCCGACTGGAAAGCGGGCAGTGAGCGCAACGCAATTAATGTGAGTTAGCTC
ACTCATTAGGCACCCCAGGCTTTACACTTTATGCTTCCGGCTCGTATGTTGTGTGGAATTGTGAGCGGAT
AACAATTTCACACAGGAAACAGCTATGACATGATTACGAATTTCACAAATAAAGCATTTTTTTCACTGCA
TTCTAGTTGTGGTTTGTCCAAACTCATCAATGTATCTTATCATGTCTGGATCAACTGGATAACTCAAGCT
AACCAAAATCATCCCAAACTTCCCACCCCATACCCTATTACCACTGCCAATTACCTGTGGTTTCATTTAC
TCTAAACCTGTGATTCCTCTGAATTATTTTCATTTTAAAGAAATTGTATTTGTTAAATATGTACTACAAA
CTTAGTAGTTGGAAGGGCTAATTCACTCCCAAAGAAGACAAGATATCCTTGATCTGTGGATCTACCACAC
ACAAGGCTACTTCCCTGATTAGCAGAACTACACACCAGGGCCAGGGGTCAGATATCCACTGACCTTTGGA
TGGTGCTACAAGCTAGTACCAGTTGAGCCAGATAAGGTAGAAGAGGCCAATAAAGGAGAGAACACCAGCT
TGTTACACCCTGTGAGCCTGCATGGGATGGATGACCCGGAGAGAGAAGTGTTAGAGTGGAGGTTTGACAG
CCGCCTAGCATTTCATCACGTGGCCCGAGAGCTGCATCCGGAGTACTTCAAGAACTGCTGATATCGAGCT
TGCTACAAGGGACTTTCCGCTGGGGACTTTCCAGGGAGGCGTGGCCTGGGCGGGACTGGGGAGTGGCGAG
CCCTCAGATCCTGCATATAAGCAGCTGCTTTTTGCCTGTACTGGGTCTCTCTGGTTAGACCAGATCTGAG
CCTGGGAGCTCTCTGGCTAACTAGGGAACCCACTGCTTAAGCCTCAATAAAGCTTGCCTTGAGTGCTTCA
AGTAGTGTGTGCCCGTCTGTTGTGTGACTCTGGTAACTAGAGATCCCTCAGACCCTTTTAGTCAGTGTGG
AAAATCTCTAGCAGTGGCGCCCGAACAGGGACTTGAAAGCGAAAGGGAAACCAGAGGAGCTCTCTCGACG
CAGGACTCGGCTTGCTGAAGCGCGCACGGCAAGAGGCGAGGGGCGGCGACTGGTGAGTACGCCAAAAATT
TTGACTAGCGGAGGCTAGAAGGAGAGAGATGGGTGCGAGAGCGTCAGTATTAAGCGGGGGAGAATTAGAT
CGCGATGGGAAAAAATTCGGTTAAGGCCAGGGGGAAAGAAAAAATATAAATTAAAACATATAGTATGGGC
AAGCAGGGAGCTAGAACGATTCGCAGTTAATCCTGGCCTGTTAGAAACATCAGAAGGCTGTAGACAAATA
CTGGGACAGCTACAACCATCCCTTCAGACAGGATCAGAAGAACTTAGATCATTATATAATACAGTAGCAA
CCCTCTATTGTGTGCATCAAAGGATAGAGATAAAAGACACCAAGGAAGCTTTAGACAAGATAGAGGAAGA
GCAAAACAAAAGTAAGACCACCGCACAGCAAGCGGCCGGCCGCTGATCTTCAGACCTGGAGGAGGAGATA
TGAGGGACAATTGGAGAAGTGAATTATATAAATATAAAGTAGTAAAAATTGAACCATTAGGAGTAGCACC
CACCAAGGCAAAGAGAAGAGTGGTGCAGAGAGAAAAAAGAGCAGTGGGAATAGGAGCTTTGTTCCTTGGG
TTCTTGGGAGCAGCAGGAAGCACTATGGGCGCAGCGTCAATGACGCTGACGGTACAGGCCAGACAATTAT
TGTCTGGTATAGTGCAGCAGCAGAACAATTTGCTGAGGGCTATTGAGGCGCAACAGCATCTGTTGCAACT
CACAGTCTGGGGCATCAAGCAGCTCCAGGCAAGAATCCTGGCTGTGGAAAGATACCTAAAGGATCAACAG
CTCCTGGGGATTTGGGGTTGCTCTGGAAAACTCATTTGCACCACTGCTGTGCCTTGGAATGCTAGTTGGA
GTAATAAATCTCTGGAACAGATTTGGAATCACACGACCTGGATGGAGTGGGACAGAGAAATTAACAATTA
CACAAGCTTAATACACTCCTTAATTGAAGAATCGCAAAACCAGCAAGAAAAGAATGAACAAGAATTATTG
GAATTAGATAAATGGGCAAGTTTGTGGAATTGGTTTAACATAACAAATTGGCTGTGGTATATAAAATTAT
TCATAATGATAGTAGGAGGCTTGGTAGGTTTA
Features (pLannotate 1.2.2; 30 found; start..end, strand, type, name):
     70..170     +  CDS            Rev (fragment): human immunodeficiency virus 1 (HIV-1) Rev protein; rev; enhances nuclear export of unspliced and incompletely spliced viral mRNAs
    215..332     +  misc_feature   cPPT/CTS: central polypurine tract and central termination sequence of HIV-1
    380..1558    +  promoter       EF-1α promoter: strong constitutive promoter for human elongation factor EF-1α
   1579..1599    +  protein_bind   attB1: mutant version of attB; core recombination site for the Gateway® BP reaction BP Clonase™
   1605..5235    +  CDS            EGFR (fragment) (sequence partly withheld): precursor of human epidermal growth factor receptor
   5239..5263    -  protein_bind   attB2: mutant version of attB; recombination site for the Gateway® BP reaction BP Clonase™
   5271..5289    +  promoter       T3 promoter: promoter for bacteriophage T3 RNA polymerase
   5315..5333    -  promoter       T7 promoter: promoter for bacteriophage T7 RNA polymerase
   5339..5357    -  protein_bind   attB4 (fragment): mutant version of attB; core recombination site for the Gateway® BP reaction BP Clonase™
   5413..5454    +  CDS            V5 tag: epitope tag from simian virus 5
   5580..6042    +  misc_feature   IRES: internal ribosome entry site (IRES) of the encephalomyocarditis virus (EMCV)
   6056..6653    +  CDS            PuroR (fragment): puromycin N-acetyltransferase; pac from Streptomyces; confers resistance to puromycin
   6669..7257    +  misc_feature   WPRE: woodchuck hepatitis virus posttranscriptional regulatory element
   7265..7330    +  CDS            nef (fragment): NEF_HV1Z2 - Experimental evidence at protein level: Swiss-Prot protein existence level 1. Extracellular Nef protein targets CD4(+) T-lymphocytes for apoptosis by interacting with CXCR4 surface receptors. From Human immunodeficiency virus type 1 group M subtype D (isolate Z2/CDC-Z34) (HIV-1).
   7332..7565    +  LTR            3' LTR (ΔU3): self-inactivating 3' long terminal repeat (LTR) from HIV-1
   7770..7874    +  promoter       AmpR promoter: bla
   7875..8735    +  CDS            AmpR: β-lactamase; bla; confers resistance to ampicillin, carbenicillin, and related antibiotics
   8906..9494    +  rep_origin     ori: high-copy-number ColE1/pMB1/pBR322/pUC origin of replication
   9677..9731    +  CDS            lacI (fragment): lac repressor; lacI; The lac repressor binds to the lac operator to inhibit transcription in E. coli. This inhibition can be relieved by adding lactose or isopropyl-β-D-thiogalactopyranoside (IPTG).
   9737..9830    +  rep_origin     SV40 ori (fragment): SV40 origin of replication
   9855..9892    +  CDS            lacI (fragment): lac repressor; lacI; The lac repressor binds to the lac operator to inhibit transcription in E. coli. This inhibition can be relieved by adding lactose or isopropyl-β-D-thiogalactopyranoside (IPTG).
   9905..9926    +  protein_bind   CAP binding site: CAP binding activates transcription in the presence of cAMP. E. coli catabolite activator protein
   9941..9971    +  promoter       lac promoter: promoter for the E. coli lac operon
   9975..9997    +  protein_bind   lac operator (fragment): The lac repressor binds to the lac operator to inhibit transcription in E. coli. This inhibition can be relieved by adding lactose or isopropyl-β-D-thiogalactopyranoside (IPTG). lac repressor encoded by lacI
  10029..10112   +  polyA_signal   SV40 poly(A) signal (fragment): SV40 polyadenylation signal
  10279..10608   +  CDS            nef (fragment): NEF_HV1BR - Experimental evidence at protein level: Swiss-Prot protein existence level 1. Extracellular Nef protein targets CD4(+) T-lymphocytes for apoptosis by interacting with CXCR4 surface receptors (PubMed:14990729). From Human immunodeficiency virus type 1 group M subtype B (isolate BRU/LAI) (HIV-1).
  10656..10913   +  LTR            5' LTR (truncated): truncated 5' long terminal repeat (LTR) from HIV-1
  10960..11085   +  misc_feature   HIV-1 Ψ: packaging signal of human immunodeficiency virus type 1
  11069..11407   +  CDS            HIV-1 gag (fragment): gag protein from human immunodeficiency virus 1; gag
  11582..11815   +  misc_feature   RRE: The Rev response element (RRE) of HIV-1 allows for Rev-dependent mRNA export from the nucleus to the cytoplasm.
