[The description below was written by a language model from this plasmid's Addgene catalogue record and pLannotate feature annotations shown in this document.]
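Description:
pHAGE-EGFR-P546S is an HIV-1-derived lentiviral expression plasmid of about 12.1 kb, built on the pHAGE backbone, that carries the human epidermal growth factor receptor open reading frame with the P546S substitution. It is propagated in E. coli through a high-copy ColE1/pUC-type origin and selected with ampicillin via the β-lactamase gene. The record lists a recombination-deficient strain (Stbl3) as the growth host, as is usual for plasmids with repeated LTR sequences.

The viral transfer cassette runs from a truncated 5' LTR through the Ψ packaging signal, a gag fragment and the Rev response element, which together allow the genomic RNA to be exported and packaged when helper functions are supplied in trans. It continues through the cPPT/CTS element, which aids nuclear import of the reverse-transcribed genome. It ends in a ΔU3 self-inactivating 3' LTR, so the integrated provirus lacks LTR promoter activity.

Internal expression is driven by the constitutive human EF-1α promoter. The EGFR coding sequence sits between attB1 and attB2 sites, consistent with its insertion by Gateway recombination. A V5 epitope tag is annotated a short distance downstream of attB2, but the record does not say whether it is translated in frame with EGFR. An EMCV IRES then directs translation of puromycin N-acetyltransferase from the same transcript, which allows puromycin selection of transduced cells, and a WPRE enhances transcript expression.

The stated purpose is lentiviral expression of EGFR P546S. The plasmid comes from a study that systematically annotated the functional effects of somatic mutations found in cancer.
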