Addgene plasmid #116282: pHAGE-EGFR-P546S
Purpose: Lentiviral expression of EGFR P546S
Depositing lab: Gordon Mills & Kenneth Scott. Depositing organization: Baylor College of Medicine. Publication: Systematic Functional Annotation of Somatic Mutations in Cancer. Ng PK, Li J, Jeong KJ, Shao S, Chen H, Tsang YH, Sengupta S, Wang Z, Bhavana VH, Tran R, Soewito S, Minussi DC, Moreno D, Kong K, Dogruluk T, Lu H, Gao J, Tokheim C, Zhou DC, Johnson AM, Zeng J, Ip CKM, Ju Z, Wester M, Yu S, Li Y, Vellano CP, Schultz N, Karchin R, Ding L, Lu Y, Cheung LWT, Chen K, Shaw KR, Meric-Bernstam F, Scott KL, Yi S, Sahni N, Liang H, Mills GB. Cancer Cell. 2018 Mar 12;33(3):450-462.e10. doi: 10.1016/j.ccell.2018.01.021. PubMed 29533785.
Backbone
  Vector backbone: pHAGE
  Vector type: Lentiviral
Growth in bacteria
  Bacterial resistance: Ampicillin, 100 μg/mL
  Growth temperature: 37°C
  Growth strain: Stbl3
  Copy number: High Copy
Gene/Insert
  Gene/Insert name: EGFR
  Species: H. sapiens (human)
  Mutation: P546S
  Entrez Gene: EGFR (a.k.a. ERBB, ERBB1, ERRP, HER1, NISBD2, NNCIS, PIG61, mENA)
  Cloning method: Gateway Cloning
Terms and licenses: Academic/Nonprofit Terms; Industry Terms: Not Available to Industry
How to cite: pHAGE-EGFR-P546S was a gift from Gordon Mills & Kenneth Scott (Addgene plasmid # 116282 ; http://n2t.net/addgene:116282 ; RRID:Addgene_116282)
