>Addgene plasmid #116282 | pHAGE-EGFR-P546S | depositor partial sequence | sequence record 219156 | insert
ATGCGACCCTCCGGGACGGCCGGGGCAGCGCTCCTGGCGCTGCTGGCTGCGCTCTGCCCGGCGAGTCGGG
CTCTGGAGGAAAAGAAAGTTTGCCAAGGCACGAGTAACAAGCTCACGCAGTTGGGCACTTTTGAAGATCA
TTTTCTCAGCCTCCAGAGGATGTTCAATAACTGTGAGGTGGTCCTTGGGAATTTGGAAATTACCTATGTG
CAGAGGAATTATGATCTTTCCTTCTTAAAGACCATCCAGGAGGTGGCTGGTTATGTCCTCATTGCCCTCA
ACACAGTGGAGCGAATTCCTTTGGAAAACCTGCAGATCATCAGAGGAAATATGTACTACGAAAATTCCTA
TGCCTTAGCAGTCTTATCTAACTATGATGCAAATAAAACCGGACTGAAGGAGCTGCCCATGAGAAATTTA
CAGGAAATCCTGCATGGCGCCGTGCGGTTCAGCAACAACCCTGCCCTGTGCAACGTGGAGAGCATCCAGT
GGCGGGACATAGTCAGCAGTGACTTTCTCAGCAACATGTCGATGGACTTCCAGAACCACCTGGGCAGCTG
CCAAAAGTGTGATCCAAGCTGTCCCAATGGGAGCTGCTGGGGTGCAGGAGAGGAGAACTGCCAGAAACTG
ACCAAAATCATCTGTGCCCAGCAGTGCTCCGGGCGCTGCCGTGGCAAGTCCCCCAGTGACTGCTGCCACA
ACCAGTGTGCTGCAGGCTGCACAGGCCCCCGGGAGAGCGACTGCCTGGTCTGCCGCAAATTCCGAGACGA
AGCCACGTGCAAGGACACCTGCCCCCCACTCATGCTCTACAACCCCACCACGTACCAGATGGATGTGAAC
CCCGAGGGCAAATACAGCTTTGGTGCCACCTGCGTGAAGAAGTGTCCCCGTAATTATGTGGTGACAGATC
ACGGCTCGTGCGTCCGAGCCTGTGGGGCCGACAGCTATGAGATGGAGGAAGACGGCGTCCGCAAGTGTAA
GAAGTGCGAAGGGCCTTGCCGCAAAGTGTGTAACGGAATAGGTATTGGTGAATTTAAAGACTCACTCTCC
ATAAATGCTACGAATATTAAACACTTCAAAAACTGCACCTCCATCAGTGGCGATCTCCACATCCTGCCGG
TGGCATTTAGGGGTGACTCCTTCACACATACTCCTCCTCTGGATCCACAGGAACTGGATATTCTGAAAAC
CGTAAAGGAAATCACAGGGTTTTTGCTGATTCAGGCTTGGCCTGAAAACAGGACGGACCTCCATGCCTTT
GAGAACCTAGAAATCATACGCGGCAGGACCAAGCAACATGGTCAGTTTTCTCTTGCAGTCGTCAGCCTGA
ACATAACATCCTTGGGATTACGCTCCCTCAAGGAGATAAGTGATGGAGATGTGATAATTTCAGGAAACAA
AAATTTGTGCTATGCAAATACAATAAACTGGAAAAAACTGTTTGGGACCTCCGGTCAGAAAACCAAAATT
ATAAGCAACAGAGGTGAAAACAGCTGCAAGGCCACAGGCCAGGTCTGCCATGCCTTGTGCTCCCCCGAGG
GCTGCTGGGGCCCGGAGCCCAGGGACTGCGTCTCTTGCCGGAATGTCAGCCGAGGCAGGGAATGCGTGGA
CAAGTGCAACCTTCTGGAGGGTGAGTCAAGGGAGTTTGTGGAGAACTCTGAGTGCATACAGTGCCACCCA
GAGTGCCTGCCTCAGGCCATGAACATCACCTGCACAGGACGGGGACCAGACAACTGTATCCAGTGTGCCC
ACTACATTGACGGCCCCCACTGCGTCAAGACCTGCCCGGCAGGAGTCATGGGAGAAAACAACACCCTGGT
CTGGAAGTACGCAGACGCCGGCCATGTGTGCCACCTGTGCCATCCAAACTGCACCTACGGATGCACTGGG
CCAGGTCTTGAAGGCTGTCCAACGAATGGGCCTAAGATCCCGTCCATCGCCACTGGGATGGTGGGGGCCC
TCCTCTTGCTGCTGGTGGTGGCCCTGGGGATCGGCCTCTTCATGCGAAGGCGCCACATCGTTCGGAAGCG
CACGCTGCGGAGGCTGCTGCAGGAGAGGGAGCTTGTGGAGCCTCTTACACCCAGT
[981 nt withheld, positions 2086-3066]
TTCTTCAGCAGCCCCTCCACGTCACGGACTCCCCTCCTGAGCTCTCTGAGTGCAACCAGCAACAATTCCA
CCGTGGCTTGCATTGATAGAAATGGGCTGCAAAGCTGTCCCATCAAGGAAGACAGCTTCTTGCAGCGATA
CAGCTCAGACCCCACAGGCGCCTTGACTGAGGACAGCATAGACGACACCTTCCTCCCAGTGCCTGAATAC
ATAAACCAGTCCGTTCCCAAAAGGCCCGCTGGCTCTGTGCAGAATCCTGTCTATCACAATCAGCCTCTGA
ACCCCGCGCCCAGCAGAGACCCACACTACCAGGACCCCCACAGCACTGCAGTGGGCAACCCCGAGTATCT
CAACACTGTCCAGCCCACCTGTGTCAACAGCACATTCGACAGCCCTGCCCACTGGGCCCAGAAAGGCAGC
CACCAAATTAGCCTGGACAACCCTGACTACCAGCAGGACTTCTTTCCCAAGGAAGCCAAGCCAAATGGCA
TCTTTAAGGGCTCCACAGCTGAAAATGCAGAATACCTAAGGGTCGCGCCACAAAGCAGTGAATTTATTGG
AGCATGA
